Addgene plasmid #193528: pIM34
Purpose: pENTRY clone for NLR Integrated Domain ID#60
Depositing lab: Nemo Peeters. Depositing organization: CNRS UMR 2594, INRA UMR 0441, Laboratoire des Interactions Plantes Micro-organismes (LIPM). Publication: An NLR integrated domain toolkit to identify plant pathogen effector targets. Landry D, Mila I, Sabbagh CRR, Zaffuto M, Pouzet C, Tremousaygue D, Dabos P, Deslandes L, Peeters N. Plant J. 2023 Sep;115(5):1443-1457. doi: 10.1111/tpj.16331. Epub 2023 Jul 24. PubMed 37248633.
Backbone
  Vector backbone: pTWIST ENTRY
  Vector type: pENTRY clone
Growth in bacteria
  Bacterial resistance: Kanamycin, 50 μg/mL
  Growth temperature: 37°C
  Growth strain: DH5alpha
  Copy number: High Copy
Gene/Insert
  Gene/Insert name: ID#60
  Species: Brachypodium (Bradi5g22176.1.p)
  Cloning method: Ligation Independent Cloning
  Sequencing primers: 5′ n/a
Terms and licenses: Academic/Nonprofit Terms; Industry Terms: Not Available to Industry
How to cite: pIM34 was a gift from Nemo Peeters (Addgene plasmid # 193528 ; http://n2t.net/addgene:193528 ; RRID:Addgene_193528)
