[The description below was written by a language model from this plasmid's Addgene catalogue record and pLannotate feature annotations shown in this document.]
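Description:
pIM34 is a small (about 2.8 kb) Gateway entry clone built on the pTWIST ENTRY backbone. It carries "ID#60", one of a set of integrated domains taken from plant NLR immune receptors. This one derives from a Brachypodium protein (gene model Bradi5g22176.1.p). The plasmid is maintained in E. coli through a high-copy ColE1/pUC-type origin and selected with kanamycin via an aminoglycoside phosphotransferase (aph(3')-Ia) gene. Other annotated backbone elements are a short lacZα remnant, a fragment of a pBluescript-type multiple cloning site and an rrnB T1 transcription terminator, which helps insulate the cloning region from read-through transcription.

The payload lies between attL1 and attL2 recombination sites. The feature table does not annotate the insert itself, but the interval between the two sites is roughly 480 bp, consistent with a single protein domain rather than a full-length receptor. No promoter, tag or reporter is annotated, as expected for an entry clone: the plasmid is not meant to express the domain. It instead serves as a donor in an LR Clonase reaction, which moves the attL-flanked sequence directionally into any attR-containing destination vector that supplies the promoter, fusion partners and host-specific markers. The record does not state whether the insert includes a start or stop codon, so its compatibility with N- or C-terminal fusions cannot be inferred here.

According to the record, the clone belongs to an NLR integrated domain toolkit intended to help identify plant targets of pathogen effectors. Integrated domains are thought to mimic such targets.
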