Features (pLannotate 1.2.2; 7 found; start..end, strand, type, name):
     56..99      -  CDS            lacZα (fragment): LacZα fragment of β-galactosidase; lacZ fragment
    152..251     +  protein_bind   attL1: mutant version of attL; recombination site for the Gateway® LR reaction LR Clonase™
    732..831     -  protein_bind   attL2: mutant version of attL; recombination site for the Gateway® LR reaction LR Clonase™
   1076..1664    -  rep_origin     ori: high-copy-number ColE1/pMB1/pBR322/pUC origin of replication
   1800..2615    -  CDS            KanR: aminoglycoside phosphotransferase; aph(3')-Ia; confers resistance to kanamycin in bacteria or G418 (Geneticin®) in eukaryotes
   2731..2753    +  misc_feature   MCS (fragment): pBluescript multiple cloning site
   2753..2799    +  terminator     rrnB T1 terminator: transcription terminator T1 from the E. coli rrnB gene
>Addgene plasmid #193528 | pIM34 | addgene full sequence | sequence record 378700 | Addgene NGS Result
AACAAAACCCATCGTACGGCCAAGGAAGTCTCCAATAACTGTGATCCACCACAAGCGCCAGGGTTTTCCC
AGTCACGACGTTGTAAAACGACGGCCAGTCATGCATAATCCGCACGCATCTGGAATAAGGAAGTGCCATT
CCGCCTGACCTCAAATAATGATTTTATTTTGACTGATAGTGACCTGTTCGTTGCAACAGATTGATGAGCA
ATGCTTTTTTATAATGCCAACTTTGTACAAAAAAGCAGGCTTCGAAGGAGATAGAACCATGACACCGAAT
AGCAGTGTTGGCAAATTACGGTCCGCGGTATGGCAACACTTTATAATCACAGAAAAAATTGAAGGAAGGC
CGGTCAGAGCAAAATGCAGTCTCTGTTCAGAAGAGTTTGCGTGCGATTCAGTGGCGAACGGGACATCATC
TATGAGAAAGCATTTAAAGAACGCGCATTCCGTAATTTGCGAAAATGGAAAGCGTTCACGAAACCATTCA
AGCACGGGTGATGATGCTACTGAAAATGCGACGCCTATTGTCATTGGCAGCTCATCCAGGGGAAAAAGAA
AGAGAACAAATGAGGACTCGGCACAAATCACCGCAGCTAACAAACGCACCCATTGGGACAAGGCGGAAAT
ATCCAATAGGATAAAGGAAATAACTAGTCAGTTAAAAGACATCCGAGAGGAAGTGAGTGAGGTTCTCAAG
CTGCATGGATCAGACCTTGCTTCAAGTTCAGACCCAGCTTTCTTGTACAAAGTTGGCATTATAAGAAAGC
ATTGCTTATCAATTTGTTGCAACGAACAGGTCACTATCAGTCAAAATAAAATCATTATTTGAGGCTAGGT
GGAGGCTCAGTGATGATAAGTCTGCGATGGTGGATGCATGTGTCATGGTCATAGCTGTTTCCTGTGTGAA
ATTGTTATCCGCTCAGAGGGCACAATCCTATTCCGCGCTATCCGACAATCTCCAAGACATTAGGTGGAGT
TCAGTTCGGCGTATGGCATATGTCGCTGGAAAGAACATGTGAGCAAAAGGCCAGCAAAAGGCCAGGAACC
GTAAAAAGGCCGCGTTGCTGGCGTTTTTCCATAGGCTCCGCCCCCCTGACGAGCATCACAAAAATCGACG
CTCAAGTCAGAGGTGGCGAAACCCGACAGGACTATAAAGATACCAGGCGTTTCCCCCTGGAAGCTCCCTC
GTGCGCTCTCCTGTTCCGACCCTGCCGCTTACCGGATACCTGTCCGCCTTTCTCCCTTCGGGAAGCGTGG
CGCTTTCTCATAGCTCACGCTGTAGGTATCTCAGTTCGGTGTAGGTCGTTCGCTCCAAGCTGGGCTGTGT
GCACGAACCCCCCGTTCAGCCCGACCGCTGCGCCTTATCCGGTAACTATCGTCTTGAGTCCAACCCGGTA
AGACACGACTTATCGCCACTGGCAGCAGCCACTGGTAACAGGATTAGCAGAGCGAGGTATGTAGGCGGTG
CTACAGAGTTCTTGAAGTGGTGGCCTAACTACGGCTACACTAGAAGAACAGTATTTGGTATCTGCGCTCT
GCTGAAGCCAGTTACCTTCGGAAAAAGAGTTGGTAGCTCTTGATCCGGCAAACAAACCACCGCTGGTAGC
GGTGGTTTTTTTGTTTGCAAGCAGCAGATTACGCGCAGAAAAAAAGGATCTCAAGAAGATCCTTTGATCT
TTTCTACGGGGTCTGACGCTCTATTCAACAAAGCCGCCGTCCCGTCAAGTCAGCGTAAATGGGTAGGGGG
CTTCAAATCGTCCGCTCTGCCAGTGTTACAACCAATTAACAAATTCTGATTAGAAAAACTCATCGAGCAT
CAAATGAAACTGCAATTTATTCATATCAGGATTATCAATACCATATTTTTGAAAAAGCCGTTTCTGTAAT
GAAGGAGAAAACTCACCGAGGCAGTTCCATAGGATGGCAAGATCCTGGTATCGGTCTGCGATTCCGACTC
GTCCAACATCAATACAACCTATTAATTTCCCCTCGTCAAAAATAAGGTTATCAAGTGAGAAATCACCATG
AGTGACGACTGAATCCGGTGAGAATGGCAAAAGCTTATGCATTTCTTTCCAGACTTGTTCAACAGGCCAG
CCATTACGCTCGTCATCAAAATCACTCGCATCAACCAAACCGTTATTCATTCGTGATTGCGCCTGAGCGA
GACGAAATACGCGATCGCTGTTAAAAGGACAATTACAAACAGGAATCGAATGCAACCGGCGCAGGAACAC
TGCCAGCGCATCAACAATATTTTCACCTGAATCAGGATATTCTTCTAATACCTGGAATGCTGTTTTCCCG
GGGATCGCAGTGGTGAGTAACCATGCATCATCAGGAGTACGGATAAAATGCTTGATGGTCGGAAGAGGCA
TAAATTCCGTCAGCCAGTTTAGTCTGACCATCTCATCTGTAACATCATTGGCAACGCTACCTTTGCCATG
TTTCAGAAACAACTCTGGCGCATCGGGCTTCCCATACAATCGATAGATTGTCGCACCTGATTGCCCGACA
TTATCGCGAGCCCATTTATACCCATATAAATCAGCATCCATGTTGGAATTTAATCGCGGCCTCGAGCAAG
ACGTTTCCCGTTGAATATGGCTCATAACACCCCTTGTATTACTGTTTATGTAAGCAGACAGTTTTATTGT
TCATGATGATATATTTTTATCTTGTGCAATGTAACATCAGAGATTTTGAGACACAACGTGGCTTTCCCCC
GCCGCTCTAGAACTAGTGGATCCAAATAAAACGAAAGGCTCAGTCGAAAGACTGGGCCTTTCGTTTTATC
TGTTGTTTGTCGCATTATACGAGACGTCCAGGTTGGGATACCTGA
