>Addgene plasmid #193528 | pIM34 | depositor partial sequence | sequence record 374697 | insert
TCGAAGGAGATAGAACCATGACACCGAATAGCAGTGTTGGCAAATTACGGTCCGCGGTATGGCAACACTT
TATAATCACAGAAAAAATTGAAGGAAGGCCGGTCAGAGCAAAATGCAGTCTCTGTTCAGAAGAGTTTGCG
TGCGATTCAGTGGCGAACGGGACATCATCTATGAGAAAGCATTTAAAGAACGCGCATTCCGTAATTTGCG
AAAATGGAAAGCGTTCACGAAACCATTCAAGCACGGGTGATGATGCTACTGAAAATGCGACGCCTATTGT
CATTGGCAGCTCATCCAGGGGAAAAAGAAAGAGAACAAATGAGGACTCGGCACAAATCACCGCAGCTAAC
AAACGCACCCATTGGGACAAGGCGGAAATATCCAATAGGATAAAGGAAATAACTAGTCAGTTAAAAGACA
TCCGAGAGGAAGTGAGTGAGGTTCTCAAGCTGCATGGATCAGACCTTGCTTCAAGTTCAG
