>Addgene plasmid #193528 | pIM34 | depositor partial sequence | sequence record 374698 | pTwist+ENTR backbone
AACAAAACCCATCGTACGGCCAAGGAAGTCTCCAATAACTGTGATCCACCACAAGCGCCAGGGTTTTCCC
AGTCACGACGTTGTAAAACGACGGCCAGTCATGCATAATCCGCACGCATCTGGAATAAGGAAGTGCCATT
CCGCCTGACCTCAAATAATGATTTTATTTTGACTGATAGTGACCTGTTCGTTGCAACAGATTGATGAGCA
ATGCTTTTTTATAATGCCAACTTTGTACAAAAAAGCAGGCTNNNNNNNNNNNNNNNNNNNNNNNNNNNNN
NNNNNNNNNNNNNNNNNNNNNACCCAGCTTTCTTGTACAAAGTTGGCATTATAAGAAAGCATTGCTTATC
AATTTGTTGCAACGAACAGGTCACTATCAGTCAAAATAAAATCATTATTTGAGGCTAGGTGGAGGCTCAG
TGATGATAAGTCTGCGATGGTGGATGCATGTGTCATGGTCATAGCTGTTTCCTGTGTGAAATTGTTATCC
GCTCAGAGGGCACAATCCTATTCCGCGCTATCCGACAATCTCCAAGACATTAGGTGGAGTTCAGTTCGGC
GTATGGCATATGTCGCTGGAAAGAACATGTGAGCAAAAGGCCAGCAAAAGGCCAGGAACCGTAAAAAGGC
CGCGTTGCTGGCGTTTTTCCATAGGCTCCGCCCCCCTGACGAGCATCACAAAAATCGACGCTCAAGTCAG
AGGTGGCGAAACCCGACAGGACTATAAAGATACCAGGCGTTTCCCCCTGGAAGCTCCCTCGTGCGCTCTC
CTGTTCCGACCCTGCCGCTTACCGGATACCTGTCCGCCTTTCTCCCTTCGGGAAGCGTGGCGCTTTCTCA
TAGCTCACGCTGTAGGTATCTCAGTTCGGTGTAGGTCGTTCGCTCCAAGCTGGGCTGTGTGCACGAACCC
CCCGTTCAGCCCGACCGCTGCGCCTTATCCGGTAACTATCGTCTTGAGTCCAACCCGGTAAGACACGACT
TATCGCCACTGGCAGCAGCCACTGGTAACAGGATTAGCAGAGCGAGGTATGTAGGCGGTGCTACAGAGTT
CTTGAAGTGGTGGCCTAACTACGGCTACACTAGAAGAACAGTATTTGGTATCTGCGCTCTGCTGAAGCCA
GTTACCTTCGGAAAAAGAGTTGGTAGCTCTTGATCCGGCAAACAAACCACCGCTGGTAGCGGTGGTTTTT
TTGTTTGCAAGCAGCAGATTACGCGCAGAAAAAAAGGATCTCAAGAAGATCCTTTGATCTTTTCTACGGG
GTCTGACGCTCTATTCAACAAAGCCGCCGTCCCGTCAAGTCAGCGTAAATGGGTAGGGGGCTTCAAATCG
TCCGCTCTGCCAGTGTTACAACCAATTAACAAATTCTGATTAGAAAAACTCATCGAGCATCAAATGAAAC
TGCAATTTATTCATATCAGGATTATCAATACCATATTTTTGAAAAAGCCGTTTCTGTAATGAAGGAGAAA
ACTCACCGAGGCAGTTCCATAGGATGGCAAGATCCTGGTATCGGTCTGCGATTCCGACTCGTCCAACATC
AATACAACCTATTAATTTCCCCTCGTCAAAAATAAGGTTATCAAGTGAGAAATCACCATGAGTGACGACT
GAATCCGGTGAGAATGGCAAAAGCTTATGCATTTCTTTCCAGACTTGTTCAACAGGCCAGCCATTACGCT
CGTCATCAAAATCACTCGCATCAACCAAACCGTTATTCATTCGTGATTGCGCCTGAGCGAGACGAAATAC
GCGATCGCTGTTAAAAGGACAATTACAAACAGGAATCGAATGCAACCGGCGCAGGAACACTGCCAGCGCA
TCAACAATATTTTCACCTGAATCAGGATATTCTTCTAATACCTGGAATGCTGTTTTCCCGGGGATCGCAG
TGGTGAGTAACCATGCATCATCAGGAGTACGGATAAAATGCTTGATGGTCGGAAGAGGCATAAATTCCGT
CAGCCAGTTTAGTCTGACCATCTCATCTGTAACATCATTGGCAACGCTACCTTTGCCATGTTTCAGAAAC
AACTCTGGCGCATCGGGCTTCCCATACAATCGATAGATTGTCGCACCTGATTGCCCGACATTATCGCGAG
CCCATTTATACCCATATAAATCAGCATCCATGTTGGAATTTAATCGCGGCCTCGAGCAAGACGTTTCCCG
TTGAATATGGCTCATAACACCCCTTGTATTACTGTTTATGTAAGCAGACAGTTTTATTGTTCATGATGAT
ATATTTTTATCTTGTGCAATGTAACATCAGAGATTTTGAGACACAACGTGGCTTTCCCCCGCCGCTCTAG
AACTAGTGGATCCAAATAAAACGAAAGGCTCAGTCGAAAGACTGGGCCTTTCGTTTTATCTGTTGTTTGT
CGCATTATACGAGACGTCCAGGTTGGGATACCTGA
